>Addgene plasmid #182328 | pcDNA3-H2B-μDpTT | addgene full sequence | sequence record 363396 | Addgene NGS Result
GACGGATCGGGAGATCTCCCGATCCCCTATGGTGCACTCTCAGTACAATCTGCTCTGATGCCGCATAGTT
AAGCCAGTATCTGCTCCCTGCTTGTGTGTTGGAGGTCGCTGAGTAGTGCGCGAGCAAAATTTAAGCTACA
ACAAGGCAAGGCTTGACCGACAATTGCATGAAGAATCTGCTTAGGGTTAGGCGTTTTGCGCTGCTTCGCG
ATGTACGGGCCAGATATACGCGTTGACATTGATTATTGACTAGTTATTAATAGTAATCAATTACGGGGTC
ATTAGTTCATAGCCCATATATGGAGTTCCGCGTTACATAACTTACGGTAAATGGCCCGCCTGGCTGACCG
CCCAACGACCCCCGCCCATTGACGTCAATAATGACGTATGTTCCCATAGTAACGCCAATAGGGACTTTCC
ATTGACGTCAATGGGTGGAGTATTTACGGTAAACTGCCCACTTGGCAGTACATCAAGTGTATCATATGCC
AAGTACGCCCCCTATTGACGTCAATGACGGTAAATGGCCCGCCTGGCATTATGCCCAGTACATGACCTTA
TGGGACTTTCCTACTTGGCAGTACATCTACGTATTAGTCATCGCTATTACCATGGTGATGCGGTTTTGGC
AGTACATCAATGGGCGTGGATAGCGGTTTGACTCACGGGGATTTCCAAGTCTCCACCCCATTGACGTCAA
TGGGAGTTTGTTTTGGCACCAAAATCAACGGGACTTTCCAAAATGTCGTAACAACTCCGCCCCATTGACG
CAAATGGGCGGTAGGCGTGTACGGTGGGAGGTCTATATAAGCAGAGCTCTCTGGCTAACTAGAGAACCCA
CTGCTTACTGGCTTATCGAAATTAATACGACTCACTATAGGGAGACCCAAGCTTGGTACCGCCACCATGC
CTGAACCCTCTAAGTCTGCTCCAGCCCCTAAAAAGGGTTCTAAGAAGGCTATCACTAAGGCGCAGAAGAA
GGATGGTAAGAAGCGTAAGCGCAGCCGCAAGGAGAGCTATTCTATCTATGTGTACAAGGTTCTGAAGCAG
GTCCACCCCGACACCGGCATCTCATCCAAGGCCATGGGGATCATGAACTCCTTCGTCAACGACATCTTCG
AGCGCATCGCGGGCGAGGCTTCTCGCCTGGCTCACTACAATAAGCGCTCGACCATCACCTCCAGGGAGAT
TCAGACGGCTGTGCGCCTGCTGCTGCCTGGGGAGCTGGCTAAGCATGCTGTGTCCGAGGGCACTAAGGCA
GTTACCAAGTACACTAGCTCTAAGGATCCGATGAGTGTGATTAAACCAGACATGAAGATCAAGCTGCGTA
TGGAAGGCGCTGTAAATGGACACCCGTTCGCGATTGAAGGAGTTGGCCTTGGGAAGCCTTTCGAGGGAAA
ACAGAGTATGGACCTTAAAGTCAAAGAAGGCGGACCTCTGCCTTTCGCCTATGACATCTTGACAACTGTG
TTCTGTTACGGCAACAGGGTATTCGCCAAATACCCAGAAAATATAGTAGACTATTTCAAGCAGTCGTTTC
CTGAGGGCTACTCTTGGGAACGAAGCATGAATTACGAAGACGGGGGCATTTGTAACGCGACAAACGACAT
AACCCTGGATGGTGACTGTTATATCTATGAAATTCGATTTGATGGTGTGAACTTTCCTGCCAATGGTCCA
GTTATGCAGAAGAGGACTGTGAAATGGGAGCCATCCACTGAGAAATTGTATGTGCGTGATGGAGTGCTGA
AGGGTGATGTTAACATGGCTCTGTCGCTTGAAGGAGGTGGCCATTACCGATGTGACTTCAAAACTACTTA
TAAAGCTAAGAAGGTTGTCCAGTTGCCAGACTATCACTTTGTGGACACACACATTGAGATTAAAAGCCAC
GACAAAGATTACAGTAATGTTAATCTGCATGAGCATGCCGAAGCGCATTCTGAGCTGCCGAGGCAGGCCA
AGAGATCTGACGAGGTGGACGGTACCATGAGCGAGCTGATTAAGGAGAACATGCACATGAAGCTGTACAT
GGAGGGCACCGTGAACAACCACCACTTCAAGTGCACATCCGAGGGCGAAGGCAAGCCCTACGAGGGCACC
CAGACCATGAGAATCAAGGTGGTCGAGGGCGGCCCTCTCCCCTTCGCCTTCGACATCCTGGCTACCAGCT
TCATGTACGGCAGCAGAACCTTCATCAACCACACCCAGGGCATCCCCGATTTCTTTAAGCAGTCCTTCCC
TGAGGGCTTCACATGGGAGAGAGTCACCACATACGAAGACGGGGGCGTGCTGACCGCTACCCAGGACACC
AGCCTCCAGGACGGCTGCCTCATCTACAACGTCAAGATCAGAGGGGTGAACTTCCCATCCAACGGCCCTG
TGATGCAGAAGAAAACACTCGGCTGGGAGGCCAACACCGAGATGCTGTACCCCGCTGACGGCGGCCTGGA
AGGCAGAACCGACATGGCCCTGAAGCTCGTGGGCGGGGGCCACCTGATCTGCAACTTCAAGACCACATAC
AGATCCAAGAAACCCGCTAAGAACCTCAAGATGCCCGGCGTCTACTATGTGGACCACAGACTGGAAAGAA
TCAAGGAGGCCGACAAAGAGACCTACGTCGAGCAGCACGAGGTGGCTGTGGCCAGATACTGCGACCTCCC
TAGCAAACTGGGGCACAAGTAAGAATTCTGCAGATATCCATCACACTGGCGGCCGCTCGAGCATGCATCT
AGAGGGCCCTATTCTATAGTGTCACCTAAATGCTAGAGCTCGCTGATCAGCCTCGACTGTGCCTTCTAGT
TGCCAGCCATCTGTTGTTTGCCCCTCCCCCGTGCCTTCCTTGACCCTGGAAGGTGCCACTCCCACTGTCC
TTTCCTAATAAAATGAGGAAATTGCATCGCATTGTCTGAGTAGGTGTCATTCTATTCTGGGGGGTGGGGT
GGGGCAGGACAGCAAGGGGGAGGATTGGGAAGACAATAGCAGGCATGCTGGGGATGCGGTGGGCTCTATG
GCTTCTGAGGCGGAAAGAACCAGCTGGGGCTCTAGGGGGTATCCCC
[124 nt withheld, positions 3057-3180]
C
[91 nt withheld, positions 3182-3272]
A
[49 nt withheld, positions 3274-3322]
CCTTTGACGTTGGAGTCCACGTTCTTT
[37 nt withheld, positions 3350-3386]
ACCCTATCTCGGTCTATTCTTTTGATTTATAAGGGATTTTGCCGATTTCGGCCTATTGGTTAAAAAATGA
GCTGATTTAACAAAAATTTAACGCGAATTAATTCTGTGGAATGTGTGTCAGTTAGGGTGTGGAAAGTCCC
CAGGCTCCCCAGCAGGCAGAAGTATGCAAAGCATGCATCTCAATTAGTCAGCAACCAGGTGTGGAAAGTC
CCCAGGCTCCCCAGCAGGCAGAAGTATGCAAAGCATGCATCTCAATTAGTCAGCAACCATAGTCCCGCCC
CTAACTCCGCCCATCCCGCCCCTAACTCCGCCCAGTTCCGCCCATTCTCCGCCCCATGGCTGACTAATTT
TTTTTATTTATGCAGAGGCCGAGGCCGCCTCTGCCTCTGAGCTATTCCAGAAGTAGTGAGGAGGCTTTTT
TGGAGGCCTAGGCTTTTGCAAAAAGCTCCCGGGAGCTTGTATATCCATTTTCGGATCTGATCAAGAGACA
GGATGAGGATCGTTTCGCATGATTGAACAAGATGGATTGCACGCAGGTTCTCCGGCCGCTTGGGTGGAGA
GGCTATTCGGCTATGACTGGGCACAACAGACAATCGGCTGCTCTGATGCCGCCGTGTTCCGGCTGTCAGC
GCAGGGGCGCCCGGTTCTTTTTGTCAAGACCGACCTGTCCGGTGCCCTGAATGAACTGCAGGACGAGGCA
GCGCGGCTATCGTGGCTGGCCACGACGGGCGTTCCTTGCGCAGCTGTGCTCGACGTTGTCACTGAAGCGG
GAAGGGACTGGCTGCTATTGGGCGAAGTGCCGGGGCAGGATCTCCTGTCATCTCACCTTGCTCCTGCCGA
GAAAGTATCCATCATGGCTGATGCAATGCGGCGGCTGCATACGCTTGATCCGGCTACCTGCCCATTCGAC
CACCAAGCGAAACATCGCATCGAGCGAGCACGTACTCGGATGGAAGCCGGTCTTGTCGATCAGGATGATC
TGGACGAAGAGCATCAGGGGCTCGCGCCAGCCGAACTGTTCGCCAGGCTCAAGGCGCGCATGCCCGACGG
CGAGGATCTCGTCGTGACCCATGGCGATGCCTGCTTGCCGAATATCATGGTGGAAAATGGCCGCTTTTCT
GGATTCATCGACTGTGGCCGGCTGGGTGTGGCGGACCGCTATCAGGACATAGCGTTGGCTACCCGTGATA
TTGCTGAAGAGCTTGGCGGCGAATGGGCTGACCGCTTCCTCGTGCTTTACGGTATCGCCGCTCCCGATTC
GCAGCGCATCGCCTTCTATCGCCTTCTTGACGAGTTCTTCTGAGCGGGACTCTGGGGTTCGAAATGACCG
ACCAAGCGACGCCCAACCTGCCATCACGAGATTTCGATTCCACCGCCGCCTTCTATGAAAGGTTGGGCTT
CGGAATCGTTTTCCGGGACGCCGGCTGGATGATCCTCCAGCGCGGGGATCTCATGCTGGAGTTCTTCGCC
CACCCCAACTTGTTTATTGCAGCTTATAATGGTTACAAATAAAGCAATAGCATCACAAATTTCACAAATA
AAGCATTTTTTTCACTGCATTCTAGTTGTGGTTTGTCCAAACTCATCAATGTATCTTATCATGTCTGTAT
ACCGTCGACCTCTAGCTAGAGCTTGGCGTAATCATGGTCATAGCTGTTTCCTGTGTGAAATTGTTATCCG
CTCACAATTCCACACAACATACGAGCCGGAAGCATAAAGTGTAAAGCCTGGGGTGCCTAATGAGTGAGCT
AACTCACATTAATTGCGTTGCGCTCACTGCCCGCTTTCCAGTCGGGAAACCTGTCGTGCCAGCTGCATTA
ATGAATCGGCCAACGCGCGGGGAGAGGCGGTTTGCGTATTGGGCGCTCTTCCGCTTCCTCGCTCACTGAC
TCGCTGCGCTCGGTCGTTCGGCTGCGGCGAGCGGTATCAGCTCACTCAAAGGCGGTAATACGGTTATCCA
CAGAATCAGGGGATAACGCAGGAAAGAACATGTGAGCAAAAGGCCAGCAAAAGGCCAGGAACCGTAAAAA
GGCCGCGTTGCTGGCGTTTTTCCATAGGCTCCGCCCCCCTGACGAGCATCACAAAAATCGACGCTCAAGT
CAGAGGTGGCGAAACCCGACAGGACTATAAAGATACCAGGCGTTTCCCCCTGGAAGCTCCCTCGTGCGCT
CTCCTGTTCCGACCCTGCCGCTTACCGGATACCTGTCCGCCTTTCTCCCTTCGGGAAGCGTGGCGCTTTC
TCATAGCTCACGCTGTAGGTATCTCAGTTCGGTGTAGGTCGTTCGCTCCAAGCTGGGCTGTGTGCACGAA
CCCCCCGTTCAGCCCGACCGCTGCGCCTTATCCGGTAACTATCGTCTTGAGTCCAACCCGGTAAGACACG
ACTTATCGCCACTGGCAGCAGCCACTGGTAACAGGATTAGCAGAGCGAGGTATGTAGGCGGTGCTACAGA
GTTCTTGAAGTGGTGGCCTAACTACGGCTACACTAGAAGAACAGTATTTGGTATCTGCGCTCTGCTGAAG
CCAGTTACCTTCGGAAAAAGAGTTGGTAGCTCTTGATCCGGCAAACAAACCACCGCTGGTAGCGGTGGTT
TTTTTGTTTGCAAGCAGCAGATTACGCGCAGAAAAAAAGGATCTCAAGAAGATCCTTTGATCTTTTCTAC
GGGGTCTGACGCTCAGTGGAACGAAAACTCACGTTAAGGGATTTTGGTCATGAGATTATCAAAAAGGATC
TTCACCTAGATCCTTTTAAATTAAAAATGAAGTTTTAAATCAATCTAAAGTATATATGAGTAAACTTGGT
CTGACAGTTACCAATGCTTAATCAGTGAGGCACCTATCTCAGCGATCTGTCTATTTCGTTCATCCATAGT
TGCCTGACTCCCCGTCGTGTAGATAACTACGATACGGGAGGGCTTACCATCTGGCCCCAGTGCTGCAATG
ATACCGCGAGACCCACGCTCACCGGCTCCAGATTTATCAGCAATAAACCAGCCAGCCGGAAGGGCCGAGC
GCAGAAGTGGTCCTGCAACTTTATCCGCCTCCATCCAGTCTATTAATTGTTGCCGGGAAGCTAGAGTAAG
TAGTTCGCCAGTTAATAGTTTGCGCAACGTTGTTGCCATTGCTACAGGCATCGTGGTGTCACGCTCGTCG
TTTGGTATGGCTTCATTCAGCTCCGGTTCCCAACGATCAAGGCGAGTTACATGATCCCCCATGTTGTGCA
AAAAAGCGGTTAGCTCCTTCGGTCCTCCGATCGTTGTCAGAAGTAAGTTGGCCGCAGTGTTATCACTCAT
GGTTATGGCAGCACTGCATAATTCTCTTACTGTCATGCCATCCGTAAGATGCTTTTCTGTGACTGGTGAG
TACTCAACCAAGTCATTCTGAGAATAGTGTATGCGGCGACCGAGTTGCTCTTGCCCGGCGTCAATACGGG
ATAATACCGCGCCACATAGCAGAACTTTAAAAGTGCTCATCATTGGAAAACGTTCTTCGGGGCGAAAACT
CTCAAGGATCTTACCGCTGTTGAGATCCAGTTCGATGTAACCCACTCGTGCACCCAACTGATCTTCAGCA
TCTTTTACTTTCACCAGCGTTTCTGGGTGAGCAAAAACAGGAAGGCAAAATGCCGCAAAAAAGGGAATAA
GGGCGACACGGAAATGTTGAATACTCATACTCTTCCTTTTTCAATATTATTGAAGCATTTATCAGGGTTA
TTGTCTCATGAGCGGATACATATTTGAATGTATTTAGAAAAATAAACAAATAGGGGTTCCGCGCACATTT
CCCCGAAAAGTGCCACCTGACGTC
Features (pLannotate 1.2.2; 23 found; start..end, strand, type, name):
     28..80      -  misc_feature   bom (fragment): basis of mobility region from pBR322
    235..614     +  enhancer       CMV enhancer: human cytomegalovirus immediate early enhancer
    615..818     +  promoter       CMV promoter: human cytomegalovirus (CMV) immediate early promoter
    814..847     +  LTR            5' LTR (truncated) (fragment): truncated 5' long terminal repeat (LTR) from HIV-1
    863..881     +  promoter       T7 promoter: promoter for bacteriophage T7 RNA polymerase
    907..1283    +  CDS            H2B (fragment): human histone H2B; HIST1H2BB
   1291..1962    +  CDS            Dronpa: Dronpa is a photoswitchable green fluorescent protein published in 2004, derived from Echinophyllia sp. SC22.
   1987..2679    +  CDS            TagRFP: TagRFP is a basic (constitutively fluorescent) red fluorescent protein published in 2007, derived from Entacmaea quadricolor. It has very low acid sensitivity.
   2743..2761    -  promoter       SP6 promoter: promoter for bacteriophage SP6 RNA polymerase
   2787..3011    +  polyA_signal   bGH poly(A) signal: bovine growth hormone polyadenylation signal
   3015..3036    +  promoter       SV40 promoter (fragment): SV40 enhancer and early promoter
   3057..3485    +  rep_origin     f1 ori (sequence partly withheld): f1 bacteriophage origin of replication; arrow indicates direction of (+) strand synthesis
   3499..3828    +  promoter       SV40 promoter: SV40 enhancer and early promoter
   3895..4686    +  CDS            neo: KKA2_KLEPN - Also known as kan, nptII. Experimental evidence at protein level: Swiss-Prot protein existence level 1. Resistance to kanamycin, neomycin, paromomycin, ribostamycin, butirosin and gentamicin B. From Klebsiella pneumoniae.
   4710..4868    +  CDS            ble (fragment): BLE_KLEPN - Experimental evidence at protein level: Swiss-Prot protein existence level 1. Binding protein with a strong affinity to the bleomycin family of antibiotics. Binds to CL990; an antimitotic-antibiotic compound. From Klebsiella pneumoniae.
   4863..4984    +  polyA_signal   SV40 poly(A) signal: SV40 polyadenylation signal
   5057..5073    -  protein_bind   lac operator: The lac repressor binds to the lac operator to inhibit transcription in E. coli. This inhibition can be relieved by adding lactose or isopropyl-β-D-thiogalactopyranoside (IPTG). lac repressor encoded by lacI
   5081..5111    -  promoter       lac promoter: promoter for the E. coli lac operon
   5126..5147    -  protein_bind   CAP binding site: CAP binding activates transcription in the presence of cAMP. E. coli catabolite activator protein
   5160..5252    -  CDS            lacI (fragment): lac repressor; lacI; The lac repressor binds to the lac operator to inhibit transcription in E. coli. This inhibition can be relieved by adding lactose or isopropyl-β-D-thiogalactopyranoside (IPTG).
   5435..6023    -  rep_origin     ori: high-copy-number ColE1/pMB1/pBR322/pUC origin of replication
   6194..7054    -  CDS            AmpR: β-lactamase; bla; confers resistance to ampicillin, carbenicillin, and related antibiotics
   7055..7159    -  promoter       AmpR promoter: bla
