[The description below was written by a language model from this plasmid's Addgene catalogue record and pLannotate feature annotations shown in this document.]
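Description:
pcDNA3-H2B-μDpTT is a mammalian expression plasmid of about 7.2 kb built on the pcDNA3 backbone. It is maintained in E. coli through a high-copy ColE1/pUC-type origin and an ampicillin resistance gene (β-lactamase under its own promoter). An SV40 promoter-driven neomycin phosphotransferase cassette with an SV40 polyadenylation signal allows G418 selection of transfected mammalian cells. The backbone also carries an f1 origin and flanking T7 and SP6 phage promoters. Small annotated fragments such as bom, lac promoter/operator, lacI, ble and a short HIV-1 LTR match appear to be backbone remnants or annotation artefacts rather than functional parts.

The payload is a roughly 1.8 kb fusion open reading frame cloned between HindIII and EcoRI. It is expressed from the CMV immediate-early enhancer/promoter and terminated by the bovine growth hormone polyadenylation signal. The frame encodes full-length human histone H2B (H2BC3/HIST1H2BB) at the N terminus. This is followed by Dronpa carrying an H193T mutation (μDronpa), a DEVD linker according to the alternative insert name, and the red fluorescent protein TagRFP-T, which the feature table annotates simply as TagRFP.

The record describes this as a Dronpa chromophore-removed FLINC (DrFLINC) pair. Proximity of the Dronpa variant to TagRFP-T produces fluctuating red fluorescence, and the H2B moiety directs the label to chromatin. The construct is intended as a nuclear, histone-targeted fluctuating red label for live-cell super-resolution imaging.
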