Addgene plasmid #182328: pcDNA3-H2B-μDpTT
Purpose: Histone H2B-targeted Dronpa chromophore-removed FLINC (DrFLINC) pair. Fluctuating red-fluorescent label for live-cell super-resolution imaging.
Depositing lab: Jin Zhang. Depositing organization: University of California, San Diego (UCSD). Publication: DrFLINC Contextualizes Super-resolution Activity Imaging. Lin W, Mo GCH, Mehta S, Zhang J. J Am Chem Soc. 2021 Sep 22;143(37):14951-14955. doi: 10.1021/jacs.1c05530. Epub 2021 Sep 13. PubMed 34516108.
Backbone
  Vector backbone: pcDNA3
  Backbone size w/o insert (bp): 5415
  Total vector size (bp): 7191
  Vector type: Mammalian Expression
  Selectable markers: Neomycin (select with G418)
Growth in bacteria
  Bacterial resistance: Ampicillin, 100 μg/mL
  Growth temperature: 37°C
  Growth strain: DH5alpha
  Copy number: High Copy
Gene/Insert
  Gene/Insert name: H2B-μDronpa-TagRFP-T (alt name: H2B-Dronpa(H193T)-DEVD-TagRFP-T)
  Species: H. sapiens (human)
  Insert size (bp): 1776
  Mutation: Dronpa contains H193T mutation.
  Entrez Gene: H2BC3 (a.k.a. H2B.1, H2B/f, H2BFF, HIST1H2BB)
  Promoter: CMV
  Tag / fusion protein: Full-length human histone H2B (N terminal on insert)
  Cloning method: Restriction Enzyme; 5′ cloning site HindIII (not destroyed); 3′ cloning site EcoRI (not destroyed)
  Sequencing primers: 5′ CMV forward; 3′ BGH reverse
Terms and licenses: Academic/Nonprofit Terms; Industry Terms: Not Available to Industry
How to cite: pcDNA3-H2B-μDpTT was a gift from Jin Zhang (Addgene plasmid # 182328 ; http://n2t.net/addgene:182328 ; RRID:Addgene_182328)
